>Addgene plasmid #77479 | ERBB3 gRNA (BRDN0001147186) | addgene full sequence | sequence record 187842 | Addgene Assembled Sequence
CCCGGGTGCAAAGATGGATAAAGTTTTAAACAGAGAGGAATCTTTGCAGCTAATGGACCTTCTAGGTCTT
GAAAGGAGTGGGAATTGGCTCCGGTGCCCGTCAGTGGGCAGAGCGCACATCGCCCACAGTCCCCGAGAAG
TTGGGGGGAGGGGTCGGCAATTGATCCGGTGCCTAGAGAAGGTGGCGCGGGGTAAACTGGGAAAGTGATG
TCGTGTACTGGCTCCGCCTTTTTCCCGAGGGTGGGGGAGAACCGTATATAAGTGCAGTAGTCGCCGTGAA
CGTTCTTTTTCGCAACGGGTTTGCCGCCAGAACACAGGTAAGTGCCGTGTGTGGTTCCCGCGGGCCTGGC
CTCTTTACGGGTTATGGCCCTTGCGTGCCTTGAATTACTTCCACCTGGCTGCAGTACGTGATTCTTGATC
CCGAGCTTCGGGTTGGAAGTGGGTGGGAGAGTTCGAGGCCTTGCGCTTAAGGAGCCCCTTCGCCTCGTGC
TTGAGTTGAGGCCTGGCCTGGGCGCTGGGGCCGCCGCGTGCGAATCTGGTGGCACCTTCGCGCCTGTCTC
GCTGCTTTCGATAAGTCTCTAGCCATTTAAAATTTTTGATGACCTGCTGCGACGCTTTTTTTCTGGCAAG
ATAGTCTTGTAAATGCGGGCCAAGATCTGCACACTGGTATTTCGGTTTTTGGGGCCGCGGGCGGCGACGG
GGCCCGTGCGTCCCAGCGCACATGTTCGGCGAGGCGGGGCCTGCGAGCGCGGCCACCGAGAATCGGACGG
GGGTAGTCTCAAGCTGGCCGGCCTGCTCTGGTGCCTGGCCTCGCGCCGCCGTGTATCGCCCCGCCCTGGG
CGGCAAGGCTGGCCCGGTCGGCACCAGTTGCGTGAGCGGAAAGATGGCCGCTTCCCGGCCCTGCTGCAGG
GAGCTCAAAATGGAGGACGCGGCGCTCGGGAGAGCGGGCGGGTGAGTCACCCACACAAAGGAAAAGGGCC
TTTCCGTCCTCAGCCGTCGCTTCATGTGACTCCACGGAGTACCGGGCGCCGTCCAGGCACCTCGATTAGT
TCTCGAGCTTTTGGAGTACGTCGTCTTTAGGTTGGGGGGAGGGGTTTTATGCGATGGAGTTTCCCCACAC
TGAGTGGGTGGAGACTGAAGTTAGGCCAGCTTGGCACTTGATGTAATTCTCCTTGGAATTTGCCCTTTTT
GAGTTTGGATCTTGGTTCATTCTCAAGCCTCAGACAGTGGTTCAAAGTTTTTTTCTTCCATTTCAGGTGT
CGTGACGTACGGCCACCATGACCGAGTACAAGCCCACGGTGCGCCTCGCCACCCGCGACGACGTCCCCAG
GGCCGTACGCACCCTCGCCGCCGCGTTCGCCGACTACCCCGCCACGCGCCACACCGTCGATCCGGACCGC
CACATCGAGCGGGTCACCGAGCTGCAAGAACTCTTCCTCACGCGCGTCGGGCTCGACATCGGCAAGGTGT
GGGTCGCGGACGACGGCGCCGCCGTGGCGGTCTGGACCACGCCGGAGAGCGTCGAAGCGGGGGCGGTGTT
CGCCGAGATCGGCCCGCGCATGGCCGAGTTGAGCGGTTCCCGGCTGGCCGCGCAGCAACAGATGGAAGGC
CTCCTGGCGCCGCACCGGCCCAAGGAGCCCGCGTGGTTCCTGGCCACCGTCGGAGTCTCGCCCGACCACC
AGGGCAAGGGTCTGGGCAGCGCCGTCGTGCTCCCCGGAGTGGAGGCGGCCGAGCGCGCCGGGGTGCCCGC
CTTCCTGGAGACCTCCGCGCCCCGCAACCTCCCCTTCTACGAGCGGCTCGGCTTCACCGTCACCGCCGAC
GTCGAGGTGCCCGAAGGACCGCGCACCTGGTGCATGACCCGCAAGCCCGGTGCCTGAACGCGTTAAGTCG
ACAATCAACCTCTGGATTACAAAATTTGTGAAAGATTGACTGGTATTCTTAACTATGTTGCTCCTTTTAC
GCTATGTGGATACGCTGCTTTAATGCCTTTGTATCATGCTATTGCTTCCCGTATGGCTTTCATTTTCTCC
TCCTTGTATAAATCCTGGTTGCTGTCTCTTTATGAGGAGTTGTGGCCCGTTGTCAGGCAACGTGGCGTGG
TGTGCACTGTGTTTGCTGACGCAACCCCCACTGGTTGGGGCATTGCCACCACCTGTCAGCTCCTTTCCGG
GACTTTCGCTTTCCCCCTCCCTATTGCCACGGCGGAACTCATCGCCGCCTGCCTTGCCCGCTGCTGGACA
GGGGCTCGGCTGTTGGGCACTGACAATTCCGTGGTGTTGTCGGGGAAATCATCGTCCTTTCCTTGGCTGC
TCGCCTGTGTTGCCACCTGGATTCTGCGCGGGACGTCCTTCTGCTACGTCCCTTCGGCCCTCAATCCAGC
GGACCTTCCTTCCCGCGGCCTGCTGCCGGCTCTGCGGCCTCTTCCGCGTCTTCGCCTTCGCCCTCAGACG
AGTCGGATCTCCCTTTGGGCCGCCTCCCCGCGTCGACTTTAAGACCAATGACTTACAAGGCAGCTGTAGA
TCTTAGCCACTTTTTAAAAGAAAAGGGGGGACTGGAAGGGCTAATTCACTCCCAACGAAGACAAGATCTG
CTTTTTGCTTGTACTGGGTCTCTCTGGTTAGACCAGATCTGAGCCTGGGAGCTCTCTGGCTAACTAGGGA
ACCCACTGCTTAAGCCTCAATAAAGCTTGCCTTGAGTGCTTCAAGTAGTGTGTGCCCGTCTGTTGTGTGA
CTCTGGTAACTAGAGATCCCTCAGACCCTTTTAGTCAGTGTGGAAAATCTCTAGCAGTACGTATAGTAGT
TCATGTCATCTTATTATTCAGTATTTATAACTTGCAAAGAAATGAATATCAGAGAGTGAGAGGAACTTGT
TTATTGCAGCTTATAATGGTTACAAATAAAGCAATAGCATCACAAATTTCACAAATAAAGCATTTTTTTC
ACTGCATTCTAGTTGTGGTTTGTCCAAACTCATCAATGTATCTTATCATGTCTGGCTCTAGCTATCCCGC
CCCTAACTCCGCCCATCCCGCCCCTAACTCCGCCCAGTTCCGCCCATTCTCCGCCCCATGGCTGACTAAT
TTTTTTTATTTATGCAGAGGCCGAGGCCGCCTCGGCCTCTGAGCTATTCCAGAAGTAGTGAGGAGGCTTT
TTTGGAGGCCTAGGGACGTACCCAATTCGCCCTATAGTGAGTCGTATTACGCGCGCTCACTGGCCGTCGT
TTTACAACGTCGTGACTGGGAAAACCCTGGCGTTACCCAACTTAATCGCCTTGCAGCACATCCCCCTTTC
GCCAGCTGGCGTAATAGCGAAGAGGCCCGCACCGATCGCCCTTCCCAACAGTTGCGCAGCCTGAATGGCG
AATGGG
[124 nt withheld, positions 3367-3490]
C
[91 nt withheld, positions 3492-3582]
A
[49 nt withheld, positions 3584-3632]
CCTTTGACGTTGGAGTCCACGTTCTTT
[37 nt withheld, positions 3660-3696]
ACCCTATCTCGGTCTATTCTTTTGATTTATAAGGGATTTTGCCGATTTCGGCCTATTGGTTAAAAAATGA
GCTGATTTAACAAAAATTTAACGCGAATTTTAACAAAATATTAACGCTTACAATTTAGGTGGCACTTTTC
GGGGAAATGTGCGCGGAACCCCTATTTGTTTATTTTTCTAAATACATTCAAATATGTATCCGCTCATGAG
ACAATAACCCTGATAAATGCTTCAATAATATTGAAAAAGGAAGAGTATGAGTATTCAACATTTCCGTGTC
GCCCTTATTCCCTTTTTTGCGGCATTTTGCCTTCCTGTTTTTGCTCACCCAGAAACGCTGGTGAAAGTAA
AAGATGCTGAAGATCAGTTGGGTGCACGAGTGGGTTACATCGAACTGGATCTCAACAGCGGTAAGATCCT
TGAGAGTTTTCGCCCCGAAGAACGTTTTCCAATGATGAGCACTTTTAAAGTTCTGCTATGTGGCGCGGTA
TTATCCCGTATTGACGCCGGGCAAGAGCAACTCGGTCGCCGCATACACTATTCTCAGAATGACTTGGTTG
AGTACTCACCAGTCACAGAAAAGCATCTTACGGATGGCATGACAGTAAGAGAATTATGCAGTGCTGCCAT
AACCATGAGTGATAACACTGCGGCCAACTTACTTCTGACAACGATCGGAGGACCGAAGGAGCTAACCGCT
TTTTTGCACAACATGGGGGATCATGTAACTCGCCTTGATCGTTGGGAACCGGAGCTGAATGAAGCCATAC
CAAACGACGAGCGTGACACCACGATGCCTGTAGCAATGGCAACAACGTTGCGCAAACTATTAACTGGCGA
ACTACTTACTCTAGCTTCCCGGCAACAATTAATAGACTGGATGGAGGCGGATAAAGTTGCAGGACCACTT
CTGCGCTCGGCCCTTCCGGCTGGCTGGTTTATTGCTGATAAATCTGGAGCCGGTGAGCGTGGGTCTCGCG
GTATCATTGCAGCACTGGGGCCAGATGGTAAGCCCTCCCGTATCGTAGTTATCTACACGACGGGGAGTCA
GGCAACTATGGATGAACGAAATAGACAGATCGCTGAGATAGGTGCCTCACTGATTAAGCATTGGTAACTG
TCAGACCAAGTTTACTCATATATACTTTAGATTGATTTAAAACTTCATTTTTAATTTAAAAGGATCTAGG
TGAAGATCCTTTTTGATAATCTCATGACCAAAATCCCTTAACGTGAGTTTTCGTTCCACTGAGCGTCAGA
CCCCGTAGAAAAGATCAAAGGATCTTCTTGAGATCCTTTTTTTCTGCGCGTAATCTGCTGCTTGCAAACA
AAAAAACCACCGCTACCAGCGGTGGTTTGTTTGCCGGATCAAGAGCTACCAACTCTTTTTCCGAAGGTAA
CTGGCTTCAGCAGAGCGCAGATACCAAATACTGTTCTTCTAGTGTAGCCGTAGTTAGGCCACCACTTCAA
GAACTCTGTAGCACCGCCTACATACCTCGCTCTGCTAATCCTGTTACCAGTGGCTGCTGCCAGTGGCGAT
AAGTCGTGTCTTACCGGGTTGGACTCAAGACGATAGTTACCGGATAAGGCGCAGCGGTCGGGCTGAACGG
GGGGTTCGTGCACACAGCCCAGCTTGGAGCGAACGACCTACACCGAACTGAGATACCTACAGCGTGAGCT
ATGAGAAAGCGCCACGCTTCCCGAAGGGAGAAAGGCGGACAGGTATCCGGTAAGCGGCAGGGTCGGAACA
GGAGAGCGCACGAGGGAGCTTCCAGGGGGAAACGCCTGGTATCTTTATAGTCCTGTCGGGTTTCGCCACC
TCTGACTTGAGCGTCGATTTTTGTGATGCTCGTCAGGGGGGCGGAGCCTATGGAAAAACGCCAGCAACGC
GGCCTTTTTACGGTTCCTGGCCTTTTGCTGGCCTTTTGCTCACATGTTCTTTCCTGCGTTATCCCCTGAT
TCTGTGGATAACCGTATTACCGCCTTTGAGTGAGCTGATACCGCTCGCCGCAGCCGAACGACCGAGCGCA
GCGAGTCAGTGAGCGAGGAAGCGGAAGAGCGCCCAATACGCAAACCGCCTCTCCCCGCGCGTTGGCCGAT
TCATTAATGCAGCTGGCACGACAGGTTTCCCGACTGGAAAGCGGGCAGTGAGCGCAACGCAATTAATGTG
AGTTAGCTCACTCATTAGGCACCCCAGGCTTTACACTTTATGCTTCCGGCTCGTATGTTGTGTGGAATTG
TGAGCGGATAACAATTTCACACAGGAAACAGCTATGACCATGATTACGCCAAGCGCGCAATTAACCCTCA
CTAAAGGGAACAAAAGCTGGAGCTGCAAGCTTAATGTAGTCTTATGCAATACTCTTGTAGTCTTGCAACA
TGGTAACGATGAGTTAGCAACATGCCTTACAAGGAGAGAAAAAGCACCGTGCATGCCGATTGGTGGAAGT
AAGGTGGTACGATCGTGCCTTATTAGGAAGGCAACAGACGGGTCTGACATGGATTGGACGAACCACTGAA
TTGCCGCATTGCAGAGATATTGTATTTAAGTGCCTAGCTCGATACATAAACGGGTCTCTCTGGTTAGACC
AGATCTGAGCCTGGGAGCTCTCTGGCTAACTAGGGAACCCACTGCTTAAGCCTCAATAAAGCTTGCCTTG
AGTGCTTCAAGTAGTGTGTGCCCGTCTGTTGTGTGACTCTGGTAACTAGAGATCCCTCAGACCCTTTTAG
TCAGTGTGGAAAATCTCTAGCAGTGGCGCCCGAACAGGGACTTGAAAGCGAAAGGGAAACCAGAGGAGCT
CTCTCGACGCAGGACTCGGCTTGCTGAAGCGCGCACGGCAAGAGGCGAGGGGCGGCGACTGGTGAGTACG
CCAAAAATTTTGACTAGCGGAGGCTAGAAGGAGAGAGATGGGTGCGAGAGCGTCAGTATTAAGCGGGGGA
GAATTAGATCGCGATGGGAAAAAATTCGGTTAAGGCCAGGGGGAAAGAAAAAATATAAATTAAAACATAT
AGTATGGGCAAGCAGGGAGCTAGAACGATTCGCAGTTAATCCTGGCCTGTTAGAAACATCAGAAGGCTGT
AGACAAATACTGGGACAGCTACAACCATCCCTTCAGACAGGATCAGAAGAACTTAGATCATTATATAATA
CAGTAGCAACCCTCTATTGTGTGCATCAAAGGATAGAGATAAAAGACACCAAGGAAGCTTTAGACAAGAT
AGAGGAAGAGCAAAACAAAAGTAAGACCACCGCACAGCAAGCGGCCGCTGATCTTCAGACCTGGAGGAGG
AGATATGAGGGACAATTGGAGAAGTGAATTATATAAATATAAAGTAGTAAAAATTGAACCATTAGGAGTA
GCACCCACCAAGGCAAAGAGAAGAGTGGTGCAGAGAGAAAAAAGAGCAGTGGGAATAGGAGCTTTGTTCC
TTGGGTTCTTGGGAGCAGCAGGAAGCACTATGGGCGCAGCGTCAATGACGCTGACGGTACAGGCCAGACA
ATTATTGTCTGGTATAGTGCAGCAGCAGAACAATTTGCTGAGGGCTATTGAGGCGCAACAGCATCTGTTG
CAACTCACAGTCTGGGGCATCAAGCAGCTCCAGGCAAGAATCCTGGCTGTGGAAAGATACCTAAAGGATC
AACAGCTCCTGGGGATTTGGGGTTGCTCTGGAAAACTCATTTGCACCACTGCTGTGCCTTGGAATGCTAG
TTGGAGTAATAAATCTCTGGAACAGATTTGGAATCACACGACCTGGATGGAGTGGGACAGAGAAATTAAC
AATTACACAAGCTTAATACACTCCTTAATTGAAGAATCGCAAAACCAGCAAGAAAAGAATGAACAAGAAT
TATTGGAATTAGATAAATGGGCAAGTTTGTGGAATTGGTTTAACATAACAAATTGGCTGTGGTATATAAA
ATTATTCATAATGATAGTAGGAGGCTTGGTAGGTTTAAGAATAGTTTTTGCTGTACTTTCTATAGTGAAT
AGAGTTAGGCAGGGATATTCACCATTATCGTTTCAGACCCACCTCCCAACCCCGAGGGGACCCAGAGAGG
GCCTATTTCCCATGATTCCTTCATATTTGCATATACGATACAAGGCTGTTAGAGAGATAATTAGAATTAA
TTTGACTGTAAACACAAAGATATTAGTACAAAATACGTGACGTAGAAAGTAATAATTTCTTGGGTAGTTT
GCAGTTTTAAAATTATGTTTTAAAATGGACTATCATATGCTTACCGTAACTTGAAAGTATTTCGATTTCT
TGGCTTTATATATCTTGTGGAAAGGACGAAACACCGATGAGGCGATACTTGGAACGGTTTTAGAGCTAGA
AATAGCAAGTTAAAATAAGGCTAGTCCGTTATCAACTTGAAAAAGTGGCACCGAGTCGGTGCTTTTTTAA
GCTTGGCGTAACTAGATCTTGAGACAAATGGCAGTATTCATCCACAATTTTAAAAGAAAAGGGGGGATTG
GGGGGTACAGTGCAGGGGAAAGAATAGTAGACATAATAGCAACAGACATACAAACTAAAGAATTACAAAA
ACAAATTACAAAAATTCAAAATTTTCGGGTTTATTACAGGGACAGCAGAGATCCACTTTGGCGCCGGCTC
GAGGGGG
Features (pLannotate 1.2.2; 29 found; start..end, strand, type, name):
     14..80      +  CDS            small t antigen (fragment): SV40 (simian virus 40) small t antigen
    106..317     +  promoter       EF-1α core promoter: core promoter for human elongation factor EF-1α
    318..1256    +  intron         EF-1α intron A: intron upstream of the start codon of human EF-1α
   1278..1877    +  CDS            PuroR (fragment): puromycin N-acetyltransferase; pac from Streptomyces; confers resistance to puromycin
   1893..2481    +  misc_feature   WPRE: woodchuck hepatitis virus posttranscriptional regulatory element
   2532..2551    +  misc_feature   cPPT/CTS (fragment): central polypurine tract and central termination sequence of HIV-1
   2553..2786    +  LTR            3' LTR (ΔU3): self-inactivating 3' long terminal repeat (LTR) from HIV-1
   2864..2985    +  polyA_signal   SV40 poly(A) signal: SV40 polyadenylation signal
   3025..3160    +  rep_origin     SV40 ori: SV40 origin of replication
   3181..3199    -  promoter       T7 promoter: promoter for bacteriophage T7 RNA polymerase
   3207..3362    +  CDS            lacZα (fragment): LacZα fragment of β-galactosidase; lacZ fragment
   3367..3795    +  rep_origin     f1 ori (sequence partly withheld): f1 bacteriophage origin of replication; arrow indicates direction of (+) strand synthesis
   3848..3952    +  promoter       AmpR promoter: bla
   3953..4813    +  CDS            AmpR: β-lactamase; bla; confers resistance to ampicillin, carbenicillin, and related antibiotics
   4984..5572    +  rep_origin     ori: high-copy-number ColE1/pMB1/pBR322/pUC origin of replication
   5755..5847    +  CDS            lacI (fragment): lac repressor; lacI; The lac repressor binds to the lac operator to inhibit transcription in E. coli. This inhibition can be relieved by adding lactose or isopropyl-β-D-thiogalactopyranoside (IPTG).
   5860..5881    +  protein_bind   CAP binding site: CAP binding activates transcription in the presence of cAMP. E. coli catabolite activator protein
   5896..5926    +  promoter       lac promoter: promoter for the E. coli lac operon
   5934..5950    +  protein_bind   lac operator: The lac repressor binds to the lac operator to inhibit transcription in E. coli. This inhibition can be relieved by adding lactose or isopropyl-β-D-thiogalactopyranoside (IPTG). lac repressor encoded by lacI
   5995..6013    +  promoter       T3 promoter: promoter for bacteriophage T3 RNA polymerase
   6041..6267    +  promoter       RSV promoter: Rous sarcoma virus enhancer/promoter
   6268..6448    +  LTR            5' LTR (truncated): truncated 5' long terminal repeat (LTR) from HIV-1
   6495..6620    +  misc_feature   HIV-1 Ψ: packaging signal of human immunodeficiency virus type 1
   6604..6967    +  CDS            HIV-1 gag (fragment): gag protein from human immunodeficiency virus 1; gag
   7113..7346    +  misc_feature   RRE: The Rev response element (RRE) of HIV-1 allows for Rev-dependent mRNA export from the nucleus to the cytoplasm.
   7723..7749    +  CDS            Rev (fragment): human immunodeficiency virus 1 (HIV-1) Rev protein; rev; enhances nuclear export of unspliced and incompletely spliced viral mRNAs
   7753..7993    +  promoter       U6 promoter: RNA polymerase III promoter for human U6 snRNA
   8023..8098    +  misc_RNA       gRNA scaffold: guide RNA scaffold for the Streptococcus pyogenes CRISPR/Cas9 system
   8154..8271    +  misc_feature   cPPT/CTS: central polypurine tract and central termination sequence of HIV-1
