[The description below was written by a language model from this plasmid's Addgene catalogue record and pLannotate feature annotations shown in this document.]
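Description:
ERBB3 gRNA (BRDN0001147186) is a third-generation lentiviral CRISPR guide plasmid built on the lentiGuide-Puro backbone and designed to deliver a single guide RNA against human ERBB3 (HER3), designed against the reference transcript NM_001982.3. The 8.3 kb plasmid is propagated in E. coli through a high-copy ColE1/pUC-type origin with ampicillin selection (AmpR). It also carries an f1 origin, an SV40 origin, and remnants of lac and T7/T3 cloning-vector sequence that play no role in its use.

The lentiviral transfer cassette begins with an RSV promoter fused to a truncated HIV-1 5' LTR, which makes genomic RNA production Tat-independent. This is followed by the Ψ packaging signal with a partial gag sequence and the Rev response element, and the cassette ends in a self-inactivating ΔU3 3' LTR with a downstream SV40 polyadenylation signal. Within this frame, a human U6 RNA polymerase III promoter drives the ERBB3-specific spacer joined to the Streptococcus pyogenes Cas9 guide scaffold. A cPPT/CTS element, which aids nuclear import of the viral genome, follows. An EF-1α core promoter with its intron A then expresses puromycin N-acetyltransferase for selection of transduced mammalian cells, and a WPRE enhances transcript expression.

The plasmid does not encode Cas9, so it must be paired with a separate Cas9 vector such as lentiCas9-Blast or used in cells that already express Cas9. It corresponds to a guide from a human kinome gRNA library built with optimized sgRNA design rules. It is suited to ERBB3 knockout in human cells after packaging into lentivirus.
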