Addgene plasmid #77479: ERBB3 gRNA (BRDN0001147186)
Purpose: 3rd generation lentiviral gRNA plasmid targeting human ERBB3
Depositing lab: John Doench & David Root. Depositing organization: Broad Institute. Publication: Optimized sgRNA design to maximize activity and minimize off-target effects of CRISPR-Cas9. Doench JG, Fusi N, Sullender M, Hegde M, Vaimberg EW, Donovan KF, Smith I, Tothova Z, Wilen C, Orchard R, Virgin HW, Listgarten J, Root DE. Nat Biotechnol. 2016 Jan 18. doi: 10.1038/nbt.3437. PubMed 26780180.
Backbone
  Vector backbone: lentiGuide-Puro
  Backbone manufacturer: Zhang Lab (Addgene plasmid # 52963)
  Vector type: Mammalian Expression, Lentiviral, CRISPR
  Selectable markers: Puromycin
Growth in bacteria
  Bacterial resistance: Ampicillin, 100 μg/mL
  Growth temperature: 37°C
  Growth strain: DH5alpha
  Copy number: High Copy
Gene/Insert
  Gene/Insert name: ERBB3 (alt names: ERBB3; NM_001982.3)
  gRNA/shRNA sequence: ATGAGGCGATACTTGGAACG
  Species: H. sapiens (human)
  Entrez Gene: ERBB3 (a.k.a. ErbB-3, FERLK, HER3, LCCS2, MDA-BF-1, VSCN1, c-erbB-3, c-erbB3, erbB3-S, p180-ErbB3, p45-sErbB3, p85-sErbB3)
  Promoter: hU6
  Cloning method: Unknown
  Sequencing primers: 5′ U6-F; 3′ pS2-R
Terms and licenses: Academic/Nonprofit Terms; Industry Terms: Not Available to Industry
Depositor comments: The gRNA was designed to target the following Genbank reference sequence(s): NM_001982.3. Note that this plasmid does NOT contain Cas9. It should be used in conjunction with lentiCas9-Blast (Addgene #52962) or otherwise with cell lines already expressing Cas9. Browse the full kinome gRNA library at http://www.addgene.org/pooled-library/broadgpp-human-kinome/ or visit http://www.broadinstitute.org/rnai/public/ for detailed protocols and information.
How to cite: ERBB3 gRNA (BRDN0001147186) was a gift from John Doench & David Root (Addgene plasmid # 77479 ; http://n2t.net/addgene:77479 ; RRID:Addgene_77479)
