>Addgene plasmid #77479 | ERBB3 gRNA (BRDN0001147186) | depositor partial sequence | sequence record 144939 | Target Sequence
ATGAGGCGATACTTGGAACG
