>Addgene plasmid #77479 | ERBB3 gRNA (BRDN0001147186) | addgene partial sequence | sequence record 187841 | hU6-F
AGAAAGTAATAATTTCTTGGGTAGTTTGCAGTTTTAAAATTATGTTTTAAAATGGACTATCATATGCTTA
CCGTAACTTGAAAGTATTTCGATTTCTTGGCTTTATATATCTTGTGGAAAGGACGAAACACCGATGAGGC
GATACTTGGAACGGTTTTAGAGCTAGAAATAGCAAGTTAAAATAAGGCTAGTCCGTTATCAACTTGAAAA
AGTGGCACCGAGTCGGTGCTTTTTTAAGCTTGGCGTAACTAGATCTTGAGACAAATGGCAGTATTCATCC
ACAATTTTAAAAGAAAAGGGGGGATTGGGGGGTACAGTGCAGGGGAAAGAATAGTAGACATAATAGCAAC
AGACATACAAACTAAAGAATTACAAAAACAAATTACAAAAATTCAAAATTTTCGGGTTTATTACAGGGAC
AGCAGAGATCCACTTTGGCGCCGGCTCGAGGGGGCCCGGGTGCAAAGATGGATAAAGTTTTAAACAGAGA
GGAATCTTTGCAGCTAATGGACCTTCTAGGTCTTGAAAGGAGTGGGAATTGGCTCCGGTGCCCGTCAGTG
GGCAGAGCGC
